>Addgene plasmid #36704 | TAL2267 | depositor partial sequence | sequence record 45897 | TAL2267 sequence 1640 bps
GAACCTGACCCCAGACCAGGTAGTCGCAATCGCGAACAATAATGGGGGAAAGCAAGCCCTGGAAACCGTG
CAAAGGTTGTTGCCGGTCCTTTGTCAAGACCACGGCCTTACACCGGAGCAAGTCGTGGCCATTGCAAATA
ATAACGGTGGCAAACAGGCTCTTGAGACGGTTCAGAGACTTCTCCCAGTTCTCTGTCAAGCCCACGGGCT
GACTCCCGATCAAGTTGTAGCGATTGCGTCGAACATTGGAGGGAAACAAGCATTGGAGACTGTCCAACGG
CTCCTTCCCGTGTTGTGTCAAGCCCACGGTTTGACGCCTGCACAAGTGGTCGCCATCGCCAACAACAACG
GCGGTAAGCAGGCGCTGGAAACAGTACAGCGCCTGCTGCCTGTACTGTGCCAGGATCATGGACTGACCCC
AGACCAGGTAGTCGCAATCGCGTCACATGACGGGGGAAAGCAAGCCCTGGAAACCGTGCAAAGGTTGTTG
CCGGTCCTTTGTCAAGACCACGGCCTTACACCGGAGCAAGTCGTGGCCATTGCATCCCACGACGGTGGCA
AACAGGCTCTTGAGACGGTTCAGAGACTTCTCCCAGTTCTCTGTCAAGCCCACGGGCTGACTCCCGATCA
AGTTGTAGCGATTGCGTCGCATGACGGAGGGAAACAAGCATTGGAGACTGTCCAACGGCTCCTTCCCGTG
TTGTGTCAAGCCCACGGTTTGACGCCTGCACAAGTGGTCGCCATCGCCAACAACAACGGCGGTAAGCAGG
CGCTGGAAACAGTACAGCGCCTGCTGCCTGTACTGTGCCAGGATCATGGACTGACCCCAGACCAGGTAGT
CGCAATCGCGTCACATGACGGGGGAAAGCAAGCCCTGGAAACCGTGCAAAGGTTGTTGCCGGTCCTTTGT
CAAGACCACGGCCTTACACCGGAGCAAGTCGTGGCCATTGCAAGCAACATCGGTGGCAAACAGGCTCTTG
AGACGGTTCAGAGACTTCTCCCAGTTCTCTGTCAAGCCCACGGGCTGACTCCCGATCAAGTTGTAGCGAT
TGCGTCGCATGACGGAGGGAAACAAGCATTGGAGACTGTCCAACGGCTCCTTCCCGTGTTGTGTCAAGCC
CACGGTTTGACGCCTGCACAAGTGGTCGCCATCGCCAACAACAACGGCGGTAAGCAGGCGCTGGAAACAG
TACAGCGCCTGCTGCCTGTACTGTGCCAGGATCATGGACTGACCCCAGACCAGGTAGTCGCAATCGCGTC
GAACATTGGGGGAAAGCAAGCCCTGGAAACCGTGCAAAGGTTGTTGCCGGTCCTTTGTCAAGACCACGGC
CTTACACCGGAGCAAGTCGTGGCCATTGCAAATAATAACGGTGGCAAACAGGCTCTTGAGACGGTTCAGA
GACTTCTCCCAGTTCTCTGTCAAGCCCACGGGCTGACTCCCGATCAAGTTGTAGCGATTGCGAATAACAA
TGGAGGGAAACAAGCATTGGAGACTGTCCAACGGCTCCTTCCCGTGTTGTGTCAAGCCCACGGTTTGACG
CCTGCACAAGTGGTCGCCATCGCCAACAACAACGGCGGTAAGCAGGCGCTGGAAACAGTACAGCGCCTGC
TGCCTGTACTGTGCCAGGATCATGGACTGA
