>Addgene plasmid #36704 | TAL2267 | addgene partial sequence | sequence record 48209 | CMV-F 5'-CGCAAATGGGCGGTAGGCGTG-3'
GAGCTCTCTGGCTAACTAGAGAACCCACTGCTTACTGGCTTATCGAAATTAATACGACTCACTATAGGGA
GACCCAAGCTGGCTAGCACCATGGACTACAAAGACCATGACGGTGATTATAAAGATCATGACATCGATTA
CAAGGATGACGATGACAAGATGGCCCCCAAGAAGAAGAGGAAGGTGGGCATTCACCGCGGGGTACCTATG
GTGGACTTGAGGACACTCGGTTATTCGCAACAGCAACAGGAGAAAATCAAGCCTAAGGTCAGGAGCACCG
TCGCGCAACACCACGAGGCGCTTGTGGGGCATGGCTTCACTCATGCGCATATTGTCGCGCTTTCACAGCA
CCCTGCGGCGCTTGGGACGGTGGCTGTCAAATACCAAGATATGATTGCGGCCCTGCCCGAAGCCACGCAC
GAGGCAATTGTAGGGGTCGGTAAACAGTGGTCGGGAGCGCGAGCACTTGAGGCGCTGCTGACTGTGGCGG
GTGAGCTTAGGGGGCCTCCGCTCCAGCTCGACACCGGGCAGCTGCTGAAGATCGCGAAGAGAGGGGGAGT
AACAGCGGTAGAGGCAGTGCACGCCTGGCGCAATGCGCTCACCGGGGCCCCCTTGAACCTGACCCCAGAC
CAGGTAGTCGCAATCGCGAACAATAATGGGGGAAAGCAAGCCCTGGAAACCGTGCAAAGGTTGTTGCCGG
TCCTTTGTCAAGACCACGGCCTTACACCGGAGCAAGTCGTGGCCATTGCAAATAATAACGGTGGCAAACA
GGCTCTTGAGACGGTTCAGAGACTTCTCCCAGTTCTCTGTCAAGCCCACGGGCTGACTCCCGATCAAGTT
GTAGCGATTGCGTCGAACATTGGAGGGAAACAAGCATTGGAGACTGTCCAACGGCTCCTTCCCGTGTTGT
GTCAAGCCCACGGTTTGACGCCTG
