>Addgene plasmid #36704 | TAL2267 | addgene partial sequence | sequence record 48210 | JDS-TALEN-F 5'-TAGGGGTCGGTAAACAGTGG-3'
GCGCTGCTGACTGTGGCGGGTGAGCTTAGGGGGCCTCCGCTCCAGCTCGACACCGGGCAGCTGCTGAAGA
TCGCGAAGAGAGGGGGAGTAACAGCGGTAGAGGCAGTGCACGCCTGGCGCAATGCGCTCACCGGGGCCCC
CTTGAACCTGACCCCAGACCAGGTAGTCGCAATCGCGAACAATAATGGGGGAAAGCAAGCCCTGGAAACC
GTGCAAAGGTTGTTGCCGGTCCTTTGTCAAGACCACGGCCTTACACCGGAGCAAGTCGTGGCCATTGCAA
ATAATAACGGTGGCAAACAGGCTCTTGAGACGGTTCAGAGACTTCTCCCAGTTCTCTGTCAAGCCCACGG
GCTGACTCCCGATCAAGTTGTAGCGATTGCGTCGAACATTGGAGGGAAACAAGCATTGGAGACTGTCCAA
CGGCTCCTTCCCGTGTTGTGTCAAGCCCACGGTTTGACGCCTGCACAAGTGGTCGCCATCGCCAACAACA
ACGGCGGTAAGCAGGCGCTGGAAACAGTACAGCGCCTGCTGCCTGTACTGTGCCAGGATCATGGACTGAC
CCCAGACCAGGTAGTCGCAATCGCGTCACATGACGGGGGAAAGCAAGCCCTGGAAACCGTGCAAAGGTTG
TTGCCGGTCCTTTGTCAAGACCACGGCCTTACACCGGAGCAAGTCGTGGCCATTGCATCCCACGACGGTG
GCAAACAGGCTCTTGAGACGGTTCAGAGACTTCTCCCAGTTCTCTGTCAAGCCCACGGGCTGACTCCCGA
TCAAGTTGTAGCGATTGCGTCGCATGACGGAGGGAAACAAGCATTGGAGACTGTCCAACGGCTCCTTCCC
GTGTTGTGTCAAGCCCACGGTTTGACGCCTGCACAAGTGGTCGCCATCGCCAACAACAACGGCGGTAAGC
AGGCGCTGGAAACAGTACAGCGCCTGCTGCCTGTACTGTGCCAGGATCA
