[The description below was written by a language model from this plasmid's Addgene catalogue record.]
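Description:
TAL2267 is a mammalian expression plasmid encoding the right-hand monomer of a TALEN pair directed against the human FH gene. It is built on the JDS74 TALEN expression backbone (about 6.4 kb without insert). It is maintained in E. coli as a high-copy plasmid under ampicillin selection. The record does not include a feature table, so the origin of replication and other backbone elements are not itemised.

The insert is an approximately 1.6 kb array of TAL effector repeats produced by the FLASH assembly method. It was cloned into the backbone through BsmBI sites that were destroyed in the process. The backbone supplies the flanking parts of the open reading frame: an N-terminal 3X FLAG epitope for detection and a C-terminal wild-type FokI nuclease domain. The repeat array therefore completes a FLAG-tagged TALE-FokI fusion protein. Expression in mammalian cells is driven by the CMV promoter. The vector type also lists a T7 promoter, which allows in vitro transcription of mRNA encoding the nuclease. The use of a BGH reverse sequencing primer suggests a BGH polyadenylation region downstream of the coding sequence, although this is not stated explicitly.

FokI cleaves DNA only as a dimer, so this construct is meant to be used with a matching left-hand FH TALEN. The partner binds the opposite half-site, and the two nuclease domains then meet over the spacer and introduce a double-strand break. The depositor records the specific binding site for this monomer. Typical use is targeted mutagenesis or genome editing at the FH locus in human cells. The depositor also advises confirming the plasmid by diagnostic restriction digest before use.
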