Addgene plasmid #36704: TAL2267
Depositing lab: Keith Joung. Depositing organization: Massachusetts General Hospital. Publication: FLASH assembly of TALENs for high-throughput genome editing. Reyon D, Tsai SQ, Khayter C, Foden JA, Sander JD, Joung JK. Nat Biotechnol. 2012 Apr 8. doi: 10.1038/nbt.2170. PubMed 22484455.
Backbone
  Vector backbone: JDS74
  Backbone manufacturer: Joung lab (Addgene Plasmid # 32288)
  Backbone size w/o insert (bp): 6447
  Vector type: Mammalian, T7 for in vitro mRNA synthesis
Growth in bacteria
  Bacterial resistance: Ampicillin, 100 μg/mL
  Growth temperature: 37°C
  Growth strain: XL1 Blue
  Copy number: High Copy
Gene/Insert
  Gene/Insert name: FH-TALEN_Right (alt name: FH)
  Species: H. sapiens (human)
  Insert size (bp): 1640
  Entrez Gene: FH
  Promoter: CMV
  Tag / fusion protein: 3X Flag (N terminal on backbone); WT FOKI (C terminal on backbone)
  Cloning method: Restriction Enzyme; 5′ cloning site BsmBI (destroyed during cloning); 3′ cloning site BsmBI (destroyed during cloning)
  Sequencing primers: 5′ CMV-F; 3′ BGH-rev
Terms and licenses: Academic/Nonprofit Terms; Industry Terms: Not Available to Industry
Depositor comments: Target binding site: TGGAGCCCGCACGAGGGG It is strongly recommended that users perform a diagnostic digest to verify this plasmid prior to use. For example, a double digest of the plasmid with BamHI and KpnI should result in two bands at 2.2kb and 5.9kb.
How to cite: TAL2267 was a gift from Keith Joung (Addgene plasmid # 36704 ; http://n2t.net/addgene:36704 ; RRID:Addgene_36704)
